>Addgene plasmid #147891 | pT7-EGFP-C1-HsNot1iso1_1-1840-shRNAres_W | addgene full sequence | sequence record 357583 | Addgene NGS Result
TAGTTATTAATAGTAATCAATTACGGGGTCATTAGTTCATAGCCCATATATGGAGTTCCGCGTTACATAA
CTTACGGTAAATGGCCCGCCTGGCTGACCGCCCAACGACCCCCGCCCATTGACGTCAATAATGACGTATG
TTCCCATAGTAACGCCAATAGGGACTTTCCATTGACGTCAATGGGTGGAGTATTTACGGTAAACTGCCCA
CTTGGCAGTACATCAAGTGTATCATATGCCAAGTACGCCCCCTATTGACGTCAATGACGGTAAATGGCCC
GCCTGGCATTATGCCCAGTACATGACCTTATGGGACTTTCCTACTTGGCAGTACATCTACGTATTAGTCA
TCGCTATTACCATGGTGATGCGGTTTTGGCAGTACATCAATGGGCGTGGATAGCGGTTTGACTCACGGGG
ATTTCCAAGTCTCCACCCCATTGACGTCAATGGGAGTTTGTTTTGGCACCAAAATCAACGGGACTTTCCA
AAATGTCGTAACAACTCCGCCCCATTGACGCAAATGGGCGGTAGGCGTGTACGGTGGGAGGTCTATATAA
GCAGAGCTCTCTGGCTAACTAGAGAACCCACTGCTTACTGGCTTATCGAAATTAATACGACTCACTATAG
GGAGACCCAAGCTCTAGCGCTACCGGTCGCCACCATGGTGAGCAAGGGCGAGGAGCTGTTCACCGGGGTG
GTGCCCATCCTGGTCGAGCTGGACGGCGACGTAAACGGCCACAAGTTCAGCGTGTCCGGCGAGGGCGAGG
GCGATGCCACCTACGGCAAGCTGACCCTGAAGTTCATCTGCACCACCGGCAAGCTGCCCGTGCCCTGGCC
CACCCTCGTGACCACCCTGACCTACGGCGTGCAGTGCTTCAGCCGCTACCCCGACCACATGAAGCAGCAC
GACTTCTTCAAGTCCGCCATGCCCGAAGGCTACGTCCAGGAGCGCACCATCTTCTTCAAGGACGACGGCA
ACTACAAGACCCGCGCCGAGGTGAAGTTCGAGGGCGACACCCTGGTGAACCGCATCGAGCTGAAGGGCAT
CGACTTCAAGGAGGACGGCAACATCCTGGGGCACAAGCTGGAGTACAACTACAACAGCCACAACGTCTAT
ATCATGGCCGACAAGCAGAAGAACGGCATCAAGGTGAACTTCAAGATCCGCCACAACATCGAGGACGGCA
GCGTGCAGCTCGCCGACCACTACCAGCAGAACACCCCCATCGGCGACGGCCCCGTGCTGCTGCCCGACAA
CCACTACCTGAGCACCCAGTCCGCCCTGAGCAAAGACCCCAACGAGAAGCGCGATCACATGGTCCTGCTG
GAGTTCGTGACCGCCGCCGGGATCACTCTCGGCATGGACGAGCTGTACAAGTCCGGACTCAGATCTCGAG
CTATGAATCTTGACTCGCTCTCGCTGGCCTTGTCTCAAATCAGCTACCTGGTGGACAATTTAACCAAGAA
AAATTACCGAGCCAGCCAGCAGGAAATACAGCATATTGTGAATCGGCACGGTCCTGAGGCAGACAGGCAT
TTATTACGCTGCCTATTTTCGCATGTGGATTTCAGTGGCGATGGTAAAAGCAGTGGCAAAGATTTCCATC
AGACTCAGTTTCTGATTCAGGAGTGTGCGTTGCTGATTACAAAGCCAAATTTTATCTCGACGCTGTCCTA
TGCCATTGATAATCCATTGCACTATCAGAAGAGTTTAAAGCCTGCACCCCACTTATTTGCCCAGCTGAGT
AAAGTGCTCAAATTAAGCAAAGTACAAGAGGTAATTTTTGGCCTTGCCCTGTTGAATTCTTCCAGCTCAG
ATCTTAGAGGTTTCGCTGCCCAGTTTATCAAACAGAAGCTTCCAGATCTTCTGCGTTCTTACATTGACGC
AGACGTCAGTGGAAATCAAGAAGGTGGCTTCCAAGATATAGCAATAGAGGTCCTACACCTCCTCCTCTCC
CATCTCCTCTTTGGGCAGAAGGGAGCCTTTGGAGTTGGACAAGAACAGATAGACGCTTTTCTTAAGACGC
TGCGCAGAGATTTTCCCCAAGAACGCTGTCCCGTGGTGCTCGCACCACTTTTATACCCTGAAAAACGGGA
CATTCTAATGGACAGGATCCTGCCTGATTCCGGAGGGGTAGCTAAAACCATGATGGAGAGCTCTTTGGCT
GATTTCATGCAAGAAGTAGGCTATGGCTTTTGTGCAAGTATTGAAGAATGTCGCAATATAATCGTGCAGT
TTGGTGTTCGGGAGGTCACAGCTGCCCAGGTTGCAAGGGTTTTGGGAATGATGGCTCGAACTCATTCAGG
ATTAACAGATGGCATTCCATTACAGAGTATTTCTGCTCCGGGCAGTGGGATCTGGAGTGATGGGAAAGAT
AAAAGTGATGGAGCACAGGCACACACATGGAATGTAGAAGTCTTGATTGACGTTCTTAAAGAACTGAATC
CAAGTTTGAATTTCAAGGAAGTAACTTATGAACTGGACCATCCTGGATTTCAAATTCGTGACAGTAAAGG
ACTTCATAATGTGGTTTATGGCATTCAGAGGGGTTTGGGTATGGAAGTGTTCCCAGTAGACCTCATATAT
AGACCTTGGAAACATGCTGAAGGCCAGCTCTCCTTCATCCAGCACTCACTAATCAATCCAGAGATCTTCT
GTTTTGCTGACTATCCCTGTCATACTGTTGCCACTGATATTCTGAAAGCACCACCAGAGGATGACAATCG
AGAAATTGCCACATGGAAGAGCTTGGATTTGATTGAATCTCTGCTGAGGCTTGCAGAGGTTGGGCAGTAT
GAGCAAGTCAAACAGCTCTTCAGCTTCCCTATCAAACACTGTCCAGACATGCTGGTATTGGCCTTACTAC
AAATTAACACCTCTTGGCATACCTTGCGCCATGAACTTATCTCCACTCTGATGCCAATTTTCCTTGGAAA
CCATCCTAACTCAGCTATTATTTTGCACTATGCATGGCATGGGCAGGGACAGTCTCCCTCAATTCGCCAA
CTTATCATGCATGCAATGGCAGAATGGTACATGAGAGGGGAGCAGTATGATCAGGCCAAATTGTCTCGAA
TACTTGATGTGGCCCAGGACTTGAAGGCCTTGTCAATGCTGCTAAATGGTACTCCATTTGCCTTTGTTAT
TGACCTTGCTGCACTTGCTTCACGTCGTGAATACCTCAAACTTGATAAGTGGCTCACAGATAAAATTCGA
GAGCATGGGGAGCCTTTTATCCAGGCGTGTATGACTTTTTTAAAGAGACGGTGTCCTTCTATTTTGGGCG
GACTTGCCCCAGAAAAAGACCAGCCCAAAAGTGCTCAACTTCCTCCAGAAACTTTGGCGACAATGTTGGC
CTGTCTGCAAGCTTGTGCAGGGAGTGTTTCTCAGGAGCTATCAGAAACTATCCTCACCATGGTAGCCAAT
TGCAGTAATGTTATGAATAAGGCCAGACAACCACCACCTGGAGTTATGCCAAAAGGACGTCCTCCTAGTG
CTAGCAGCTTAGATGCCATTTCTCCTGTTCAGATTGACCCTCTTGCTGGAATGACATCTCTTAGTATAGG
TGGTTCAGCTGCCCCTCACACCCAGAGTATGCAGGGTTTTCCTCCAAATTTGGGTTCTGCATTCAGTACC
CCTCAGTCACCAGCAAAAGCATTTCCACCCCTTTCAACCCCCAATCAGACCACTGCATTCAGTGGTATTG
GAGGACTTTCATCACAGCTTCCAGTAGGTGGTCTTGGCACAGGCAGCCTGACTGGTATAGGAACTGGTGC
TCTTGGACTCCCTGCAGTGAATAACGACCCTTTTGTACAGAGGAAACTGGGCACCTCTGGACTGAATCAG
CCTACATTCCAGCAGAGTAAGATGAAACCTTCGGACTTGTCTCAGGTGTGGCCAGAGGCAAACCAGCACT
TTAGTAAAGAGATAGATGATGAAGCAAACAGCTATTTCCAGCGAATATATAATCATCCACCACATCCAAC
CATGTCTGTTGATGAGGTATTAGAAATGCTGCAGAGATTTAAAGACTCTACTATAAAGAGGGAACGAGAA
GTATTTAACTGTATGCTAAGGAACTTGTTTGAAGAATATCGTTTTTTTCCCCAGTATCCTGATAAAGAGT
TACATATAACAGCCTGCCTATTTGGTGGTATAATTGAGAAAGGACTGGTCACTTACATGGCACTAGGTCT
GGCTCTACGATATGTTCTTGAAGCCTTACGCAAGCCTTTTGGATCCAAAATGTATTATTTCGGGATTGCT
GCACTAGATAGATTTAAAAACAGATTGAAGGACTATCCCCAGTATTGTCAGCATTTGGCTTCTATCAGTC
ACTTTATGCAATTTCCACATCATTTACAGGAGTATATTGAGTATGGACAGCAGTCTAGAGATCCTCCTGT
GAAAATGCAAGGCTCTATCACAACCCCTGGAAGTATTGCACTGGCTCAGGCCCAGGCTCAGGCCCAGGTT
CCAGCAAAAGCTCCTCTTGCTGGTCAAGTTAGCACTATGGTAACCACCTCAACAACTACCACTGTTGCTA
AAACGGTTACGGTCACCAGGCCAACTGGAGTCAGCTTTAAGAAAGATGTGCCACCTTCTATTAATACTAC
AAATATAGATACGTTGCTTGTGGCCACAGATCAAACTGAGAGAATTGTGGAGCCCCCAGAAAATATCCAG
GAGAAAATTGCTTTTATTTTCAATAATCTCTCACAGTCAAATATGACACAAAAGGTTGAAGAGCTAAAGG
AAACGGTGAAAGAAGAATTTATGCCTTGGGTTTCACAGTATCTGGTTATGAAGAGAGTCAGTATTGAGCC
AAACTTTCATAGCCTGTATTCAAACTTCCTTGACACGCTGAAGAATCCTGAATTTAACAAGATGGTTCTG
AATGAGACCTACAGAAACATTAAAGTGCTCCTGACCTCTGATAAAGCTGCAGCCAATTTCTCAGATCGTT
CTTTGCTGAAGAACTTGGGACATTGGCTAGGAATGATCACATTAGCTAAAAACAAACCCATCTTACACAC
TGACTTGGATGTGAAATCATTGCTGCTAGAGGCTTATGTTAAAGGACAACAAGAATTGCTCTATGTAGTG
CCCTTTGTTGCCAAAGTCTTAGAATCTAGCATTCGTAGTGTGGTTTTTAGGCCACCAAACCCTTGGACAA
TGGCAATTATGAATGTATTAGCTGAGCTACATCAGGAGCATGACTTAAAGTTAAACTTGAAGTTTGAAAT
CGAGGTTCTCTGCAAGAACCTTGCATTAGACATCAATGAGCTAAAACCTGGAAACCTCCTAAAGGATAAA
GATCGCCTGAAGAATTTAGATGAGCAACTCTCTGCTCCAAAGAAAGATGTCAAGCAGCCAGAAGAACTCC
CTCCCATCACAACCACAACAACTTCTACTACACCAGCTACCAACACCACTTGTACAGCCACGGTTCCACC
ACAGCCACAGTACAGCTACCACGACATCAATGTCTATTCCCTTGCGGGCTTGGCACCACACATTACTCTA
AATCCAACAATTCCCTTGTTTCAGGCCCATCCACAGTTGAAGCAGTGTGTGCGTCAGGCAATTGAACGGG
CTGTCCAGGAGCTGGTCCATCCTGTGGTGGATCGATCAATTAAGATTGCCATGACTACTTGTGAGCAAAT
AGTCAGGAAGGATTTTGCCCTGGATTCGGAGGAATCTCGAATGCGAATAGCAGCTCATCACATGATGCGT
AACTTGACAGCTGGAATGGCTATGATTACATGCAGGGAACCTTTGCTCATGAGCATATCTACCAACTTAA
AAAACAGTTTTGCCTCAGCCCTTCGTACTGCTTCCCCACAACAAAGAGAAATGATGGATCAGGCAGCTGC
TCAATTAGCTCAGGACAATTGTGAGTTGGCTTGCTGTTTTATTCAGAAGACTGCAGTAGAAAAAGCAGGC
CCTGAGATGGACAAGAGATTAGCAACTGAATTTGAGCTGAGAAAACATGCTAGGCAAGAAGGACGCAGAT
ACTGTGATCCTGTTGTTTTAACATATCAAGCTGAACGGATGCCAGAGCAAATCAGGCTGAAAGTTGGTGG
TGTGGACCCAAAGCAGTTGGCTGTTTACGAAGAGTTTGCACGCAATGTTCCTGGCTTCTTACCTACAAAT
GACTTAAGTCAGCCCACGGGATTTTTAGCCCAGCCCATGAAGCAAGCTTGGGCAACAGATGATGTAGCTC
AGATTTATGATAAGTGTATTACAGAACTGGAGCAACATCTACATGCCATCCCACCAACTTTGGCCATGAA
CCCTCAAGCTCAGGCTCTTCGAAGTCTCTTGGAGGTTGTAGTTTTATCTCGAAACTCTCGGGATGCCATA
GCTGCTCTTGGATTGCTCCAAAAGGCTGTAGAGGGCTTACTAGATGCCACAAGTGGTGCTGATGCTGACC
TTCTGCTGCGCTACAGGGAATGCCACCTCTTGGTCCTAAAAGCTCTGCAGGATGGCCGGGCATATGGGTC
TCCATGGTGCAACAAACAGATCACAAGGTGCCTAATTGAATGTCGAGATGAATATAAATATAATGTGGAG
GCTGTGGAGCTGCTAATTCGCAATCATTTGGTTAATATGCAGCAGTATGATCTTCACCTAGCGCAGTCAA
TGGAGAATGGCTTAAACTACATGGCTGTGGCATTTGCTATGCAGTTAGTAAAAATCCTGCTGGTGGATGA
AAGGAGTGTTGCTCATGTTACTGAGGCAGATCTGTTCCACACCATTGAAACCCTCATGAGGATTAATGCT
CATTCCAGAGGCAATGCTCCAGAAGGATTGCCCCAGCTGATGGAAGTAGTGCGATCCAACTATGAAGCAA
TGATTGATCGTGCTCATGGAGGCCCAAACTTTATGATGCATTCTGGGATCTCTCAAGCCTCATAGCCGCG
GGCCCGGGATCCACCGGATCTAGATAACTGATCATAATCAGCCATACCACATTTGTAGAGGTTTTACTTG
CTTTAAAAAACCTCCCACACCTCCCCCTGAACCTGAAACATAAAATGAATGCAATTGTTGTTGTTAACTT
GTTTATTGCAGCTTATAATGGTTACAAATAAAGCAATAGCATCACAAATTTCACAAATAAAGCATTTTTT
TCACTGCATTCTAGTTGTGGTTTGTCCAAACTCATCAATGTATCTTAACGCGTAAATTGTAAGCGTTAAT
ATTTTGTTAAAATTCGCGTTAAATTTTTGTTAAATCAGCTCATTTTTTAACCAATAGGCCGAAATCGGCA
AAATCCCTTATAAATCAAAAGAATAGACCGAGATAGGGT
[37 nt withheld, positions 7320-7356]
AAAGAACGTGGACTCCAACGTCAAAGG
[49 nt withheld, positions 7384-7432]
T
[91 nt withheld, positions 7434-7524]
G
[124 nt withheld, positions 7526-7649]
CAGGTGGCACTTTTCGGGGAAATGTGCGCGGAACCCCTATTTGTTTATTTTTCTAAATACATTCAAATAT
GTATCCGCTCATGAGACAATAACCCTGATAAATGCTTCAATAATATTGAAAAAGGAAGAGTCCTGAGGCG
GAAAGAACCAGCTGTGGAATGTGTGTCAGTTAGGGTGTGGAAAGTCCCCAGGCTCCCCAGCAGGCAGAAG
TATGCAAAGCATGCATCTCAATTAGTCAGCAACCAGGTGTGGAAAGTCCCCAGGCTCCCCAGCAGGCAGA
AGTATGCAAAGCATGCATCTCAATTAGTCAGCAACCATAGTCCCGCCCCTAACTCCGCCCATCCCGCCCC
TAACTCCGCCCAGTTCCGCCCATTCTCCGCCCCATGGCTGACTAATTTTTTTTATTTATGCAGAGGCCGA
GGCCGCCTCGGCCTCTGAGCTATTCCAGAAGTAGTGAGGAGGCTTTTTTGGAGGCCTAGGCTTTTGCAAA
GATCGATCAAGAGACAGGATGAGGATCGTTTCGCATGATTGAACAAGATGGATTGCACGCAGGTTCTCCG
GCCGCTTGGGTGGAGAGGCTATTCGGCTATGACTGGGCACAACAGACAATCGGCTGCTCTGATGCCGCCG
TGTTCCGGCTGTCAGCGCAGGGGCGCCCGGTTCTTTTTGTCAAGACCGACCTGTCCGGTGCCCTGAATGA
ACTGCAAGACGAGGCAGCGCGGCTATCGTGGCTGGCCACGACGGGCGTTCCTTGCGCAGCTGTGCTCGAC
GTTGTCACTGAAGCGGGAAGGGACTGGCTGCTATTGGGCGAAGTGCCGGGGCAGGATCTCCTGTCATCTC
ACCTTGCTCCTGCCGAGAAAGTATCCATCATGGCTGATGCAATGCGGCGGCTGCATACGCTTGATCCGGC
TACCTGCCCATTCGACCACCAAGCGAAACATCGCATCGAGCGAGCACGTACTCGGATGGAAGCCGGTCTT
GTCGATCAGGATGATCTGGACGAAGAGCATCAGGGGCTCGCGCCAGCCGAACTGTTCGCCAGGCTCAAGG
CGAGCATGCCCGACGGCGAGGATCTCGTCGTGACCCATGGCGATGCCTGCTTGCCGAATATCATGGTGGA
AAATGGCCGCTTTTCTGGATTCATCGACTGTGGCCGGCTGGGTGTGGCGGACCGCTATCAGGACATAGCG
TTGGCTACCCGTGATATTGCTGAAGAGCTTGGCGGCGAATGGGCTGACCGCTTCCTCGTGCTTTACGGTA
TCGCCGCTCCCGATTCGCAGCGCATCGCCTTCTATCGCCTTCTTGACGAGTTCTTCTGAGCGGGACTCTG
GGGTTCGAAATGACCGACCAAGCGACGCCCAACCTGCCATCACGAGATTTCGATTCCACCGCCGCCTTCT
ATGAAAGGTTGGGCTTCGGAATCGTTTTCCGGGACGCCGGCTGGATGATCCTCCAGCGCGGGGATCTCAT
GCTGGAGTTCTTCGCCCACCCTAGGGGGAGGCTAACTGAAACACGGAAGGAGACAATACCGGAAGGAACC
CGCGCTATGACGGCAATAAAAAGACAGAATAAAACGCACGGTGTTGGGTCGTTTGTTCATAAACGCGGGG
TTCGGTCCCAGGGCTGGCACTCTGTCGATACCCCACCGAGACCCCATTGGGGCCAATACGCCCGCGTTTC
TTCCTTTTCCCCACCCCACCCCCCAAGTTCGGGTGAAGGCCCAGGGCTCGCAGCCAACGTCGGGGCGGCA
GGCCCTGCCATAGCCTCAGGTTACTCATATATACTTTAGATTGATTTAAAACTTCATTTTTAATTTAAAA
GGATCTAGGTGAAGATCCTTTTTGATAATCTCATGACCAAAATCCCTTAACGTGAGTTTTCGTTCCACTG
AGCGTCAGACCCCGTAGAAAAGATCAAAGGATCTTCTTGAGATCCTTTTTTTCTGCGCGTAATCTGCTGC
TTGCAAACAAAAAAACCACCGCTACCAGCGGTGGTTTGTTTGCCGGATCAAGAGCTACCAACTCTTTTTC
CGAAGGTAACTGGCTTCAGCAGAGCGCAGATACCAAATACTGTTCTTCTAGTGTAGCCGTAGTTAGGCCA
CCACTTCAAGAACTCTGTAGCACCGCCTACATACCTCGCTCTGCTAATCCTGTTACCAGTGGCTGCTGCC
AGTGGCGATAAGTCGTGTCTTACCGGGTTGGACTCAAGACGATAGTTACCGGATAAGGCGCAGCGGTCGG
GCTGAACGGGGGGTTCGTGCACACAGCCCAGCTTGGAGCGAACGACCTACACCGAACTGAGATACCTACA
GCGTGAGCTATGAGAAAGCGCCACGCTTCCCGAAGGGAGAAAGGCGGACAGGTATCCGGTAAGCGGCAGG
GTCGGAACAGGAGAGCGCACGAGGGAGCTTCCAGGGGGAAACGCCTGGTATCTTTATAGTCCTGTCGGGT
TTCGCCACCTCTGACTTGAGCGTCGATTTTTGTGATGCTCGTCAGGGGGGCGGAGCCTATGGAAAAACGC
CAGCAACGCGGCCTTTTTACGGTTCCTGGCCTTTTGCTGGCCTTTTGCTCACATGTTCTTTCCTGCGTTA
TCCCCTGATTCTGTGGATAACCGTATTACCGCCATGCAT
Features (pLannotate 1.2.2; 17 found; start..end, strand, type, name):
     61..364     +  enhancer       CMV enhancer: human cytomegalovirus immediate early enhancer
    365..568     +  promoter       CMV promoter: human cytomegalovirus (CMV) immediate early promoter
    564..597     +  LTR            5' LTR (truncated) (fragment): truncated 5' long terminal repeat (LTR) from HIV-1
    613..631     +  promoter       T7 promoter: promoter for bacteriophage T7 RNA polymerase
    665..1381    +  CDS            EGFP: EGFP is a basic (constitutively fluorescent) green fluorescent protein published in 1996, derived from Aequorea victoria. It is reported to be a rapidly-maturing weak dimer with moderate acid sensitivity.
   1382..1402    +  misc_feature   MCS (fragment): multiple cloning site
   1403..6952    +  CDS            CNOT1 (fragment): CNOT1_HUMAN - Also known as CDC39, KIAA1007, NOT1. Experimental evidence at protein level: Swiss-Prot protein existence level 1. Scaffolding component of the CCR4-NOT complex which is one of the major cellular mRNA deadenylases and is linked to various cellular processes including bulk mRNA degradation, miRNA-mediated repression, translational repression during translational initiation and general transcription regulation. Additional complex functions may be a consequence of its influence on mRNA expression. Its scaffolding function implies its interaction with the catalytic complex module and
   6959..7043    +  CDS            large T antigen (fragment): large T antigen from SV40 (simian virus 40)
   7066..7187    +  polyA_signal   SV40 poly(A) signal: SV40 polyadenylation signal
   7221..7649    -  rep_origin     f1 ori (sequence partly withheld): f1 bacteriophage origin of replication; arrow indicates direction of (+) strand synthesis
   7676..7780    +  promoter       AmpR promoter: bla
   7782..8139    +  promoter       SV40 promoter: SV40 enhancer and early promoter
   8174..8968    +  CDS            NeoR/KanR: aminoglycoside phosphotransferase from Tn5; aph(3')-II (or nptII); confers resistance to neomycin, kanamycin, and G418 (Geneticin®)
   8989..9141    +  CDS            ble (fragment): BLE_KLEPN - Experimental evidence at protein level: Swiss-Prot protein existence level 1. Binding protein with a strong affinity to the bleomycin family of antibiotics. Binds to CL990; an antimitotic-antibiotic compound. From Klebsiella pneumoniae.
   9200..9247    +  polyA_signal   HSV TK poly(A) signal: herpes simplex virus thymidine kinase polyadenylation signal (Cole and Stacy, 1985)
   9338..9354    -  polyA_signal   bGH poly(A) signal (fragment): bovine growth hormone polyadenylation signal
   9576..10164   +  rep_origin     ori: high-copy-number ColE1/pMB1/pBR322/pUC origin of replication
