[The description below was written by a language model from this plasmid's Addgene catalogue record and pLannotate feature annotations shown in this document.]
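Description:
pT7-EGFP-C1-HsNot1iso1_1-1840-shRNAres_W is a mammalian expression plasmid of about 10.3 kb encoding an N-terminally EGFP-tagged fragment of human CNOT1 (isoform 1, residues 1–1840), the scaffolding subunit of the CCR4-NOT deadenylase complex. The catalogue lists the backbone as unknown, but the name and feature layout match an EGFP-C1-type vector with an added T7 promoter. The CMV immediate-early enhancer and promoter drive the fusion in mammalian cells. The T7 promoter sits just upstream of the EGFP coding sequence and could allow transcription by T7 RNA polymerase. EGFP is followed by a short multiple-cloning-site remnant, then the CNOT1 fragment, and the transcript ends at an SV40 polyadenylation signal. The short matches annotated as HIV-1 LTR, SV40 large T antigen, ble and bGH poly(A) are small fragments, probably incidental similarity or backbone remnants rather than functional parts.

The plasmid replicates in bacteria from a high-copy ColE1/pUC-type origin and also carries an f1 origin. The Tn5 NeoR/KanR gene has a bacterial bla promoter and an SV40 early promoter upstream, with an HSV TK poly(A) signal downstream. It therefore confers kanamycin resistance in E. coli and can support G418 selection in mammalian cells.

The "shRNAres" label indicates an shRNA-resistant coding sequence, which suggests complementation experiments where the tagged protein is expressed while endogenous CNOT1 is knocked down. The record lists only one silent mutation relative to the reference isoform 1 sequence and does not describe the resistance changes or explain the "_W" suffix. The associated study examined the DDX6–CNOT1 complex and the tryptophan-binding pockets of CNOT9 in miRNA-mediated silencing, consistent with use of this construct for expression, localisation or interaction assays.
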