Addgene plasmid #147891: pT7-EGFP-C1-HsNot1iso1_1-1840-shRNAres_W
Purpose: Mammalian Expression of HsNot1iso1_1-1840-shRNAres
Depositing lab: Elisa Izaurralde. Publication: A DDX6-CNOT1 complex and W-binding pockets in CNOT9 reveal direct links between miRNA target recognition and silencing. Chen Y, Boland A, Kuzuoglu-Ozturk D, Bawankar P, Loh B, Chang CT, Weichenrieder O, Izaurralde E. Mol Cell. 2014 Jun 5;54(5):737-50. doi: 10.1016/j.molcel.2014.03.034. Epub 2014 Apr 24. PubMed 24768540.
Backbone
  Vector backbone: Unknown
  Vector type: Mammalian Expression
Growth in bacteria
  Bacterial resistance: Kanamycin, 50 μg/mL
  Growth temperature: 37°C
  Growth strain: DH5alpha
  Copy number: High Copy
Gene/Insert
  Gene/Insert name: HsNot1iso1_1-1840-shRNAres
  Species: H. sapiens (human)
  Mutation: 1 silent mutation compared to the sequence of isoform 1 given by NCBI: NM_016284.4.
  Entrez Gene: CNOT1 (a.k.a. AD-005, CDC39, HPE12, NOT1, NOT1H, VIBOS)
  Cloning method: Unknown
Terms and licenses: Academic/Nonprofit Terms; Industry Terms: Not Available to Industry
Depositor comments: Plasmids from this collection were made available to the research community and donated after the lab closed. Please note that the sequence provided by the depositing laboratory may be theoretical/predicted or based on Sanger sequencing results. There may be discrepancies between sequencing results obtained by Addgene and the depositor sequence. If an Addgene verified sequence is not available, please contact before placing your order to request that our lab fully sequence the plasmid.
How to cite: pT7-EGFP-C1-HsNot1iso1_1-1840-shRNAres_W was a gift from Elisa Izaurralde (Addgene plasmid # 147891 ; http://n2t.net/addgene:147891 ; RRID:Addgene_147891)
